Addgene plasmid #74344: pISH-Dlx5
Purpose: Use to synthesize riboprobes for in situ hybridization (ISH) probe for Dlx5. Not for gene expression.
Depositing lab: Peter Mombaerts. Depositing organization: Max Planck Research Unit for Neurogenetics. Publication: Expression of homeobox genes in the mouse olfactory epithelium. Parrilla M, Chang I, Degl'Innocenti A, Omura M. J Comp Neurol. 2016 Oct 1;524(14):2713-39. doi: 10.1002/cne.24051. Epub 2016 Jun 19. PubMed 27243442.
Backbone
  Vector backbone: pGEM-T easy
  Backbone manufacturer: Promega
  Backbone size w/o insert (bp): 3015
Growth in bacteria
  Bacterial resistance: Ampicillin, 100 μg/mL
  Growth temperature: 37°C
  Growth strain: DH5alpha
  Copy number: High Copy
Gene/Insert
  Gene/Insert name: distal-less homeobox 5
  Species: M. musculus (mouse)
  Insert size (bp): 580
  GenBank ID: NM_198854.2
  Entrez Gene: Dlx5
  Cloning method: Unknown
  Sequencing primers: 5′ SP6; 3′ T7
Terms and licenses: Academic/Nonprofit Terms; Industry Terms: Not Available to Industry
Depositor comments: SpeI digestion and T7 RNA polymerase for antisense probe
How to cite: pISH-Dlx5 was a gift from Peter Mombaerts (Addgene plasmid # 74344 ; http://n2t.net/addgene:74344 ; RRID:Addgene_74344)
