[The description below was written by a language model from this plasmid's Addgene catalogue record and pLannotate feature annotations shown in this document.]
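Description:
pISH-Dlx5 is a riboprobe template plasmid built on the pGEM-T Easy cloning vector, carrying a roughly 580 bp fragment of the mouse distal-less homeobox 5 (Dlx5) transcript. It is intended solely as a template for in vitro transcription of labelled RNA probes for in situ hybridization. The record states explicitly that it is not meant for gene expression, and it has no eukaryotic promoter or complete open reading frame. The plasmid is propagated in E. coli at high copy number from a ColE1/pUC-type origin and is selected with ampicillin through the β-lactamase gene and its own promoter. An f1 phage origin from the backbone is also present, which in principle permits single-stranded DNA production.

The Dlx5 fragment sits in the multiple cloning site between opposing bacteriophage T7 and SP6 promoters, so either strand can be transcribed depending on which polymerase is used. The annotated Dlx5 coding portion lies on the minus strand, opposite in orientation to the T7 promoter. This agrees with the depositor's note that linearization with SpeI followed by T7 RNA polymerase transcription yields the antisense probe. By inference, SP6 would produce the sense strand, though the record does not describe that use. The insert interrupts the lacZα region of the backbone, of which the lac promoter, operator, CAP site and a lacZα fragment remain from the blue/white screening system. Short annotated matches to lacI, a bom region and a hornet peptide are probably backbone remnants or spurious hits with no functional role. The plasmid comes from a study of homeobox gene expression in the mouse olfactory epithelium. The cloning method is not recorded.
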