Features (pLannotate 1.2.2; 14 found; start..end, strand, type, name):
    290..640     -  CDS            Dlx5 (fragment): DLX5_MOUSE - Experimental evidence at protein level: Swiss-Prot protein existence level 1. Transcriptional factor involved in bone development. Acts as an immediate early BMP-responsive transcriptional activator essential for osteoblast differentiation. Stimulates ALPL promoter activity in a RUNX2-independent manner during osteoblast differentiation. Stimulates SP7 promoter activity during osteoblast differentiation. Promotes cell proliferation by up-regulating MYC promoter activity. Involved as a positive regulator of both chondrogenesis and chondrocyte hypertrophy in the endochondral skeleto
    648..710     -  CDS            VESPI_VESMG (fragment): Experimental evidence at protein level: Swiss-Prot protein existence level 1. Shows contractile activity on isolated ileum smooth muscle. From Vespa magnifica (Hornet).
    722..740     -  promoter       SP6 promoter: promoter for bacteriophage SP6 RNA polymerase
    782..798     -  protein_bind   lac operator: The lac repressor binds to the lac operator to inhibit transcription in E. coli. This inhibition can be relieved by adding lactose or isopropyl-β-D-thiogalactopyranoside (IPTG). lac repressor encoded by lacI
    806..836     -  promoter       lac promoter: promoter for the E. coli lac operon
    851..872     -  protein_bind   CAP binding site: CAP binding activates transcription in the presence of cAMP. E. coli catabolite activator protein
    885..977     -  CDS            lacI (fragment): lac repressor; lacI; The lac repressor binds to the lac operator to inhibit transcription in E. coli. This inhibition can be relieved by adding lactose or isopropyl-β-D-thiogalactopyranoside (IPTG).
   1160..1748    -  rep_origin     ori: high-copy-number ColE1/pMB1/pBR322/pUC origin of replication
   1919..2779    -  CDS            AmpR: β-lactamase; bla; confers resistance to ampicillin, carbenicillin, and related antibiotics
   2780..2884    -  promoter       AmpR promoter: bla
   2911..2961    +  misc_feature   bom (fragment): basis of mobility region from pBR322
   2989..3417    -  rep_origin     f1 ori (sequence partly withheld): f1 bacteriophage origin of replication; arrow indicates direction of (+) strand synthesis
   3421..3578    -  CDS            lacZα (fragment): LacZα fragment of β-galactosidase; lacZ fragment
   3581..2       +  promoter       T7 promoter (across the origin): promoter for bacteriophage T7 RNA polymerase
>Addgene plasmid #74344 | pISH-Dlx5 | addgene full sequence | sequence record 146356 | Addgene assembled sequence
GGGCGAATTGGGCCCGACGTCGCATGCTCCCGGCCGCCATGGCGGCCGCGGGAATTCGATTATTGATAGT
GTCCACAGTTGCGCAAAAAAAAAAAAAAAAGGGTTCTTTTCGTAAAAAAGGGGGCGGGGCTCTCTGAAAT
GCAATAACTTACATGCAAAAAAAAGTTTACACATGAATCTTTTTTGTTTCCATTGTTCAAACATCCCCGT
ATGAATTCCTTTCTTTCTGATTTCTAAACCAGCACAACACTGTAGTCCCAAAACTGAGCAAGAGAAAGTA
GCCCATCTAATAAAGCGTCCCGGAGGCCAGTGCCAGCGGGTGCTGCAAGGAGCCCGGCGGTGGCAGGTGG
GAATTGATTGAGCTGGCTGCGCTTGGGTACCAGGAAGCCGAGTTCTCCAGGTAGCTGGACGCGGGGGACT
GGTTGGAGGTCGGAGGGTGGGCATGAGGGTGGTGGCTGAGAGAGCGGGATGAGCCCTGGGGCTCCCACAC
CGCTGGTGACTGTGGCGAGTTACACGCCATAGGGTCGCTGGAGCTGGGACTGTGCTCCGGGGGCATCTCC
CCGTTTTTCATGATCTTCTTGATCTTGGATCTTTTGTTCTGAAACCAGATTTTCACCTGTGTTTGCGTCA
GTCCTAGAGAGAATCACTAGTGAATTCGCGGCCGCCTGCAGGTCGACCATATGGGAGAGCTCCCAACGCG
TTGGATGCATAGCTTGAGTATTCTATAGTGTCACCTAAATAGCTTGGCGTAATCATGGTCATAGCTGTTT
CCTGTGTGAAATTGTTATCCGCTCACAATTCCACACAACATACGAGCCGGAAGCATAAAGTGTAAAGCCT
GGGGTGCCTAATGAGTGAGCTAACTCACATTAATTGCGTTGCGCTCACTGCCCGCTTTCCAGTCGGGAAA
CCTGTCGTGCCAGCTGCATTAATGAATCGGCCAACGCGCGGGGAGAGGCGGTTTGCGTATTGGGCGCTCT
TCCGCTTCCTCGCTCACTGACTCGCTGCGCTCGGTCGTTCGGCTGCGGCGAGCGGTATCAGCTCACTCAA
AGGCGGTAATACGGTTATCCACAGAATCAGGGGATAACGCAGGAAAGAACATGTGAGCAAAAGGCCAGCA
AAAGGCCAGGAACCGTAAAAAGGCCGCGTTGCTGGCGTTTTTCCATAGGCTCCGCCCCCCTGACGAGCAT
CACAAAAATCGACGCTCAAGTCAGAGGTGGCGAAACCCGACAGGACTATAAAGATACCAGGCGTTTCCCC
CTGGAAGCTCCCTCGTGCGCTCTCCTGTTCCGACCCTGCCGCTTACCGGATACCTGTCCGCCTTTCTCCC
TTCGGGAAGCGTGGCGCTTTCTCATAGCTCACGCTGTAGGTATCTCAGTTCGGTGTAGGTCGTTCGCTCC
AAGCTGGGCTGTGTGCACGAACCCCCCGTTCAGCCCGACCGCTGCGCCTTATCCGGTAACTATCGTCTTG
AGTCCAACCCGGTAAGACACGACTTATCGCCACTGGCAGCAGCCACTGGTAACAGGATTAGCAGAGCGAG
GTATGTAGGCGGTGCTACAGAGTTCTTGAAGTGGTGGCCTAACTACGGCTACACTAGAAGAACAGTATTT
GGTATCTGCGCTCTGCTGAAGCCAGTTACCTTCGGAAAAAGAGTTGGTAGCTCTTGATCCGGCAAACAAA
CCACCGCTGGTAGCGGTGGTTTTTTTGTTTGCAAGCAGCAGATTACGCGCAGAAAAAAAGGATCTCAAGA
AGATCCTTTGATCTTTTCTACGGGGTCTGACGCTCAGTGGAACGAAAACTCACGTTAAGGGATTTTGGTC
ATGAGATTATCAAAAAGGATCTTCACCTAGATCCTTTTAAATTAAAAATGAAGTTTTAAATCAATCTAAA
GTATATATGAGTAAACTTGGTCTGACAGTTACCAATGCTTAATCAGTGAGGCACCTATCTCAGCGATCTG
TCTATTTCGTTCATCCATAGTTGCCTGACTCCCCGTCGTGTAGATAACTACGATACGGGAGGGCTTACCA
TCTGGCCCCAGTGCTGCAATGATACCGCGAGACCCACGCTCACCGGCTCCAGATTTATCAGCAATAAACC
AGCCAGCCGGAAGGGCCGAGCGCAGAAGTGGTCCTGCAACTTTATCCGCCTCCATCCAGTCTATTAATTG
TTGCCGGGAAGCTAGAGTAAGTAGTTCGCCAGTTAATAGTTTGCGCAACGTTGTTGCCATTGCTACAGGC
ATCGTGGTGTCACGCTCGTCGTTTGGTATGGCTTCATTCAGCTCCGGTTCCCAACGATCAAGGCGAGTTA
CATGATCCCCCATGTTGTGCAAAAAAGCGGTTAGCTCCTTCGGTCCTCCGATCGTTGTCAGAAGTAAGTT
GGCCGCAGTGTTATCACTCATGGTTATGGCAGCACTGCATAATTCTCTTACTGTCATGCCATCCGTAAGA
TGCTTTTCTGTGACTGGTGAGTACTCAACCAAGTCATTCTGAGAATAGTGTATGCGGCGACCGAGTTGCT
CTTGCCCGGCGTCAATACGGGATAATACCGCGCCACATAGCAGAACTTTAAAAGTGCTCATCATTGGAAA
ACGTTCTTCGGGGCGAAAACTCTCAAGGATCTTACCGCTGTTGAGATCCAGTTCGATGTAACCCACTCGT
GCACCCAACTGATCTTCAGCATCTTTTACTTTCACCAGCGTTTCTGGGTGAGCAAAAACAGGAAGGCAAA
ATGCCGCAAAAAAGGGAATAAGGGCGACACGGAAATGTTGAATACTCATACTCTTCCTTTTTCAATATTA
TTGAAGCATTTATCAGGGTTATTGTCTCATGAGCGGATACATATTTGAATGTATTTAGAAAAATAAACAA
ATAGGGGTTCCGCGCACATTTCCCCGAAAAGTGCCACCTGATGCGGTGTGAAATACCGCACAGATGCGTA
AGGAGAAAATACCGCATCAGGAAATTGTAAGCGTTAATATTTTGTTAAAATTCGCGTTAAATTTTTGTTA
AATCAGCTCATTTTTTAACCAATAGGCCGAAATCGGCAAAATCCCTTATAAATCAAAAGAATAGACCGAG
ATAGGGT
[37 nt withheld, positions 3088-3124]
AAAGAACGTGGACTCCAACGTCAAAGG
[49 nt withheld, positions 3152-3200]
T
[91 nt withheld, positions 3202-3292]
G
[124 nt withheld, positions 3294-3417]
CCATTCGCCATTCAGGCTGCGCAACTGTTGGGAAGGGCGATCGGTGCGGGCCTCTTCGCTATTACGCCAG
CTGGCGAAAGGGGGATGTGCTGCAAGGCGATTAAGTTGGGTAACGCCAGGGTTTTCCCAGTCACGACGTT
GTAAAACGACGGCCAGTGAATTGTAATACGACTCACTATA
