>Addgene plasmid #74344 | pISH-Dlx5 | depositor partial sequence | sequence record 140220 | insert
CTCTCTAGGACTGACGCAAACACAGGTGAAAATCTGGTTTCAGAACAAAAGATCCAAGATCAAGAAGATC
ATGAAAAACGGGGAGATGCCCCCGGAGCACAGTCCCAGCTCCAGCGACCCTATGGCGTGTAACTCGCCAC
AGTCACCAGCGGTGTGGGAGCCCCAGGGCTCATCCCGCTCTCTCAGCCACCACCCTCATGCCCACCCTCC
GACCTCCAACCAGTCCCCCGCGTCCAGCTACCTGGAGAACTCGGCTTCCTGGTACCCAAGCGCAGCCAGC
TCAATCAATTCCCACCTGCCACCGCCGGGCTCCTTGCAGCACCCGCTGGCACTGGCCTCCGGGACGCTTT
ATTAGATGGGCTACTTTCTCTTGCTCAGTTTTGGGACTACAGTGTTGTGCTGGTTTAGAAATCAGAAAGA
AAGGAATTCATACGGGGATGTTTGAACAATGGAAACAAAAAAGATTCATGTGTAAACTTTTTTTTGCATG
TAAGTTATTGCATTTCAGAGAGCCCCGCCCCCTTTTTTACGAAAAGAACCCTTTTTTTTTTTTTTTTGCG
CAACTGTGGACACTATCAAT
