>Addgene plasmid #74344 | pISH-Dlx5 | addgene partial sequence | sequence record 141809 | T7 5'-TAATACGACTCACTATAGGG-3'
CGGCCGCGGGAATTCGATTATTGATAGTGTCCACAGTTGCGCAAAAAAAAAAAAAAAAGGGTTCTTTTCG
TAAAAAAGGGGGCGGGGCTCTCTGAAATGCAATAACTTACATGCAAAAAAAAGTTTACACATGAATCTTT
TTTGTTTCCATTGTTCAAACATCCCCGTATGAATTCCTTTCTTTCTGATTTCTAAACCAGCACAACACTG
TAGTCCCAAAACTGAGCAAGAGAAAGTAGCCCATCTAATAAAGCGTCCCGGAGGCCAGTGCCAGCGGGTG
CTGCAAGGAGCCCGGCGGTGGCAGGTGGGAATTGATTGAGCTGGCTGCGCTTGGGTACCAGGAAGCCGAG
TTCTCCAGGTAGCTGGACGCGGGGGACTGGTTGGAGGTCGGAGGGTGGGCATGAGGGTGGTGGCTGAGAG
AGCGGGATGAGCCCTGGGGCTCCCACACCGCTGGTGACTGTGGCGAGTTACACGCCATAGGGTCGCTGGA
GCTGGGACTGTGCTCCGGGGGCATCTCCCCGTTTTTCATGATCTTCTTGATCTTGGATCTTTTGTTCTGA
AACCAGATTTTCACCTGTGTTTGCGTCAGTCCTAGAGAGAATCACTAGTGAATTCGCGGCCGCCTGCAGG
TCGACCATATGGGAGAGCTCCCAACGCGTTGGATGCATAGCTTGAGTATTCTATAGTGTCACCTAAATAG
CTTGGCGTAATCATGGTCATAGCTGTTTCCTGTGTGAAATTGTTATCCGCTCACAATTCCACACAACATA
CGAGCCGGAAGCATAAAGTGTAAAGCCTGGGGTGCCTAATGAGTGAGCTAACTCACATTAATTGCGTTGC
GCTCACTGCCCGCTTTCC
