>Addgene plasmid #74344 | pISH-Dlx5 | addgene partial sequence | sequence record 141824 | SP6 5'-ATTTAGGTGACACTATAG-3'
GCTCTCCATATGGTCGACCTGCAGGCGGCCGCGAATTCACTAGTGATTCTCTCTAGGACTGACGCAAACA
CAGGTGAAAATCTGGTTTCAGAACAAAAGATCCAAGATCAAGAAGATCATGAAAAACGGGGAGATGCCCC
CGGAGCACAGTCCCAGCTCCAGCGACCCTATGGCGTGTAACTCGCCACAGTCACCAGCGGTGTGGGAGCC
CCAGGGCTCATCCCGCTCTCTCAGCCACCACCCTCATGCCCACCCTCCGACCTCCAACCAGTCCCCCGCG
TCCAGCTACCTGGAGAACTCGGCTTCCTGGTACCCAAGCGCAGCCAGCTCAATCAATTCCCACCTGCCAC
CGCCGGGCTCCTTGCAGCACCCGCTGGCACTGGCCTCCGGGACGCTTTATTAGATGGGCTACTTTCTCTT
GCTCAGTTTTGGGACTACAGTGTTGTGCTGGTTTAGAAATCAGAAAGAAAGGAATTCATACGGGGATGTT
TGAACAATGGAAACAAAAAAGATTCATGTGTAAACTTTTTTTTGCATGTAAGTTATTGCATTTCAGAGAG
CCCCGCCCCCTTTTTTACGAAAAGAACCCTTTTTTTTTTTTTTTTGCGCAACTGTGGACACTATCAATAA
TCGAATTCCCGCGGCCGCCATGGCGGCCGGGAGCATGCGACGTCGGGCCCAATTCGCCCTATAGTGAGTC
GTATTACAATTCACTGGCCGTCGTTTTACAACGTCGTGACTGGGAAAACCCTGGCGTTACCCAACTTAAT
CGCCTTGCAGCACATCCCCCTTTCGCCAGCTGGCGTAATA
